Addgene plasmid #221910: pAcGFP-N1_CBPdAL
Purpose: Transient expression of GFP-tagged CBPdeltaAL in mammalian cells
Depositing lab: Daniel Bose. Depositing organization: University of Sheffield. Publication: CBP-IDRs regulate acetylation and gene expression. Gelder KL, Carruthers NA, Gilbert G, Harrison LJ, Evans BV, Evans TI, Ball SS, Dunning M, Craggs TD, Twelvetrees AE, Bose DA. Cell Rep. 2026 Mar 12;45(3):117109. doi: 10.1016/j.celrep.2026.117109. PubMed 41824454.
Backbone
  Vector backbone: pAcGFP-N1
  Backbone manufacturer: Clontech
  Backbone size w/o insert (bp): 4726
  Vector type: Mammalian Expression
Growth in bacteria
  Bacterial resistance: Kanamycin, 50 μg/mL
  Growth temperature: 37°C
  Growth strain: DH5alpha
  Copy number: High Copy
Gene/Insert
  Gene/Insert name: CBPdeltaAL (alt name: CREB binding protein)
  Species: H. sapiens (human)
  Insert size (bp): 7212
  Mutation: deletion of the AL (aa 1558-1607); insertion at this site of a glycine-serine linker (GSAGSAAGSGQF)
  Entrez Gene: CREBBP (a.k.a. CBP, KAT3A, MKHK1, RSTS, RSTS1)
  Tag / fusion protein: GFP (C terminal on insert)
  Cloning method: Gibson Cloning
Terms and licenses: Academic/Nonprofit Terms; Industry Terms: Not Available to Industry
How to cite: pAcGFP-N1_CBPdAL was a gift from Daniel Bose (Addgene plasmid # 221910 ; http://n2t.net/addgene:221910 ; RRID:Addgene_221910)
