[The description below was written by a language model from this plasmid's Addgene catalogue record and pLannotate feature annotations shown in this document.]
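Description:
pAcGFP-N1_CBPdAL is a mammalian expression plasmid built on the Clontech pAcGFP-N1 backbone for transient expression of a GFP-tagged mutant of human CREB binding protein (CBP, gene CREBBP), a histone and non-histone protein acetyltransferase and transcriptional coactivator. The insert, about 7.2 kb and introduced by Gibson cloning, encodes CBPdeltaAL. In this variant the AL segment (residues 1558–1607) has been deleted and replaced at the same site with a short, flexible glycine-serine-rich linker. The CBP open reading frame sits just downstream of the multiple cloning site and is followed closely by AcGFP1, a mammalian codon-optimized green fluorescent protein from Aequorea coerulescens, so the tag lies at the C terminus of CBP. Transcription is driven by the human cytomegalovirus immediate early enhancer and promoter and terminated by an SV40 polyadenylation signal. The short large T antigen fragment annotated upstream of that signal is most likely part of the SV40-derived 3' region, not a separately expressed product.

The sequenced plasmid is about 11.9 kb and replicates at high copy in E. coli from a pUC-type ColE1 origin; it also carries an f1 phage origin. Selection relies on a single Tn5 NeoR/KanR gene placed behind tandem bacterial (bla) and SV40 early promoters and ended by an HSV TK polyadenylation signal. It therefore gives kanamycin resistance in bacteria and could support G418 selection in mammalian cells. The small ble fragment beside it appears to be a non-functional remnant. The associated study concerns how CBP's intrinsically disordered regions regulate acetylation and gene expression, so the construct suits imaging or functional comparison of this mutant against other CBP forms in transfected cells.
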