Features (pLannotate 1.2.2; 14 found; start..end, strand, type, name):
     61..364     +  enhancer       CMV enhancer: human cytomegalovirus immediate early enhancer
    365..568     +  promoter       CMV promoter: human cytomegalovirus (CMV) immediate early promoter
    609..665     +  misc_feature   MCS: multiple cloning site
    667..7878    +  CDS            CREBBP: CBP_HUMAN - Also known as CBP. Experimental evidence at protein level: Swiss-Prot protein existence level 1. Acetylates histones, giving a specific tag for transcriptional activation (PubMed:24616510). Also acetylates non- histone proteins, like DDX21, FBL, IRF2, MAFG, NCOA3, POLR1E/PAF53 and FOXO1 (PubMed:10490106, PubMed:11154691, PubMed:12738767, PubMed:12929931, PubMed:9707565, PubMed:24207024, PubMed:28790157, PubMed:30540930). Binds specifically to phosphorylated CREB and enhances its transcriptional activity toward cAMP-responsive genes. Acts as a coactivator of ALX1. Acts as a circadia
   7885..8604    +  CDS            AcGFP1: Aequorea coerulescens GFP mammalian codon-optimized
   8620..8703    +  CDS            large T antigen (fragment): large T antigen from SV40 (simian virus 40)
   8726..8847    +  polyA_signal   SV40 poly(A) signal: SV40 polyadenylation signal
   8881..9309    -  rep_origin     f1 ori (sequence partly withheld): f1 bacteriophage origin of replication; arrow indicates direction of (+) strand synthesis
   9336..9440    +  promoter       AmpR promoter: bla
   9442..9799    +  promoter       SV40 promoter: SV40 enhancer and early promoter
   9834..10628   +  CDS            NeoR/KanR: aminoglycoside phosphotransferase from Tn5; aph(3')-II (or nptII); confers resistance to neomycin, kanamycin, and G418 (Geneticin®)
  10649..10801   +  CDS            ble (fragment): BLE_KLEPN - Experimental evidence at protein level: Swiss-Prot protein existence level 1. Binding protein with a strong affinity to the bleomycin family of antibiotics. Binds to CL990; an antimitotic-antibiotic compound. From Klebsiella pneumoniae.
  10860..10907   +  polyA_signal   HSV TK poly(A) signal: herpes simplex virus thymidine kinase polyadenylation signal (Cole and Stacy, 1985)
  11236..11824   +  rep_origin     ori: high-copy-number ColE1/pMB1/pBR322/pUC origin of replication
>Addgene plasmid #221910 | pAcGFP-N1_CBPdAL | addgene full sequence | sequence record 437462 | Addgene NGS Result
TAGTTATTAATAGTAATCAATTACGGGGTCATTAGTTCATAGCCCATATATGGAGTTCCGCGTTACATAA
CTTACGGTAAATGGCCCGCCTGGCTGACCGCCCAACGACCCCCGCCCATTGACGTCAATAATGACGTATG
TTCCCATAGTAACGCCAATAGGGACTTTCCATTGACGTCAATGGGTGGAGTATTTACGGTAAACTGCCCA
CTTGGCAGTACATCAAGTGTATCATATGCCAAGTACGCCCCCTATTGACGTCAATGACGGTAAATGGCCC
GCCTGGCATTATGCCCAGTACATGACCTTATGGGACTTTCCTACTTGGCAGTACATCTACGTATTAGTCA
TCGCTATTACCATGGTGATGCGGTTTTGGCAGTACATCAATGGGCGTGGATAGCGGTTTGACTCACGGGG
ATTTCCAAGTCTCCACCCCATTGACGTCAATGGGAGTTTGTTTTGGCACCAAAATCAACGGGACTTTCCA
AAATGTCGTAACAACTCCGCCCCATTGACGCAAATGGGCGGTAGGCGTGTACGGTGGGAGGTCTATATAA
GCAGAGCTGGTTTAGTGAACCGTCAGATCCGCTAGCGCTACCGGACTCAGATCTCGAGCTCAAGCTTCGA
ATTCTGCAGTCGACGGTACCGCGGGCCCGGGATCCAATGGCTGAGAACTTGCTGGACGGACCGCCCAACC
CCAAAAGAGCCAAACTCAGCTCGCCCGGTTTCTCGGCGAATGACAGCACAGATTTTGGATCATTGTTTGA
CTTGGAAAATGATCTTCCTGATGAGCTGATACCCAATGGAGGAGAATTAGGCCTTTTAAACAGTGGGAAC
CTTGTTCCAGATGCTGCTTCCAAACATAAACAACTGTCGGAGCTTCTACGAGGAGGCAGCGGCTCTAGTA
TCAACCCAGGAATAGGAAATGTGAGCGCCAGCAGCCCCGTGCAGCAGGGCCTGGGTGGCCAGGCTCAAGG
GCAGCCGAACAGTGCTAACATGGCCAGCCTCAGTGCCATGGGCAAGAGCCCTCTGAGCCAGGGAGATTCT
TCAGCCCCCAGCCTGCCTAAACAGGCAGCCAGCACCTCTGGGCCCACCCCCGCTGCCTCCCAAGCACTGA
ATCCGCAAGCACAAAAGCAAGTGGGGCTGGCGACTAGCAGCCCTGCCACGTCACAGACTGGACCTGGTAT
CTGCATGAATGCTAACTTTAACCAGACCCACCCAGGCCTCCTCAATAGTAACTCTGGCCATAGCTTAATT
AATCAGGCTTCACAAGGGCAGGCGCAAGTCATGAATGGATCTCTTGGGGCTGCTGGCAGAGGAAGGGGAG
CTGGAATGCCGTACCCTACTCCAGCCATGCAGGGCGCCTCGAGCAGCGTGCTGGCTGAGACCCTAACGCA
GGTTTCCCCGCAAATGACTGGTCACGCGGGACTGAACACCGCACAGGCAGGAGGCATGGCCAAGATGGGA
ATAACTGGGAACACAAGTCCATTTGGACAGCCCTTTAGTCAAGCTGGAGGGCAGCCAATGGGAGCCACTG
GAGTGAACCCCCAGTTAGCCAGCAAACAGAGCATGGTCAACAGTTTGCCCACCTTCCCTACAGATATCAA
GAATACTTCAGTCACCAACGTGCCAAATATGTCTCAGATGCAAACATCAGTGGGAATTGTACCCACACAA
GCAATTGCAACAGGCCCCACTGCAGATCCTGAAAAACGCAAACTGATACAGCAGCAGCTGGTTCTACTGC
TTCATGCTCATAAGTGTCAGAGACGAGAGCAAGCAAACGGAGAGGTTCGGGCCTGCTCGCTCCCGCATTG
TCGAACCATGAAAAACGTTTTGAATCACATGACGCATTGTCAGGCTGGGAAAGCCTGCCAAGTTGCCCAT
TGTGCATCTTCACGACAAATCATCTCTCATTGGAAGAACTGCACACGACATGACTGTCCTGTTTGCCTCC
CTTTGAAAAATGCCAGTGACAAGCGAAACCAACAAACCATCCTGGGGTCTCCAGCTAGTGGAATTCAAAA
CACAATTGGTTCTGTTGGCACAGGGCAACAGAATGCCACTTCTTTAAGTAACCCAAATCCCATAGACCCC
AGCTCCATGCAGCGAGCCTATGCTGCTCTCGGACTCCCCTACATGAACCAGCCCCAGACGCAGCTGCAGC
CTCAGGTTCCTGGCCAGCAACCAGCACAGCCTCAAACCCACCAGCAGATGAGGACTCTCAACCCCCTGGG
AAATAATCCAATGAACATTCCAGCAGGAGGAATAACAACAGATCAGCAGCCCCCAAACTTGATTTCAGAA
TCAGCTCTTCCGACTTCCCTGGGGGCCACAAACCCACTGATGAACGATGGCTCCAACTCTGGTAACATTG
GAACCCTCAGCACTATACCAACAGCAGCTCCTCCTTCTAGCACCGGTGTAAGGAAAGGCTGGCACGAACA
TGTCACTCAGGACCTGCGGAGCCATCTAGTGCATAAACTCGTCCAAGCCATCTTCCCAACACCTGATCCC
GCAGCTCTAAAGGATCGCCGCATGGAAAACCTGGTAGCCTATGCTAAGAAAGTGGAAGGGGACATGTACG
AGTCTGCCAACAGCAGGGATGAATATTATCACTTATTAGCAGAGAAAATCTACAAGATACAAAAAGAACT
AGAAGAAAAACGGAGGTCGCGTTTACATAAACAAGGCATCTTGGGGAACCAGCCAGCCTTACCAGCCCCG
GGGGCTCAGCCCCCTGTGATTCCACAGGCACAACCTGTGAGACCTCCAAATGGACCCCTGTCCCTGCCAG
TGAATCGCATGCAAGTTTCTCAAGGGATGAATTCATTTAACCCCATGTCCTTGGGGAACGTCCAGTTGCC
ACAAGCACCCATGGGACCTCGTGCAGCCTCCCCAATGAACCACTCTGTCCAGATGAACAGCATGGGCTCA
GTGCCAGGGATGGCCATTTCTCCTTCCCGAATGCCTCAGCCTCCGAACATGATGGGTGCACACACCAACA
ACATGATGGCCCAGGCGCCCGCTCAGAGCCAGTTTCTGCCACAGAACCAGTTCCCGTCATCCAGCGGGGC
GATGAGTGTGGGCATGGGGCAGCCGCCAGCCCAAACAGGCGTGTCACAGGGACAGGTGCCTGGTGCTGCT
CTTCCTAACCCTCTCAACATGCTGGGGCCTCAGGCCAGCCAGCTACCTTGCCCTCCAGTGACACAGTCAC
CACTGCACCCAACACCGCCTCCTGCTTCCACGGCTGCTGGCATGCCATCTCTCCAGCACACGACACCACC
TGGGATGACTCCTCCCCAGCCAGCAGCTCCCACTCAGCCATCAACTCCTGTGTCGTCTTCCGGGCAGACT
CCCACCCCGACTCCTGGCTCAGTGCCCAGTGCTACCCAAACCCAGAGCACCCCTACAGTCCAGGCAGCAG
CCCAGGCCCAGGTGACCCCGCAGCCTCAAACCCCAGTTCAGCCCCCGTCTGTGGCTACCCCTCAGTCATC
GCAGCAACAGCCGACGCCTGTGCACGCCCAGCCTCCTGGCACACCGCTTTCCCAGGCAGCAGCCAGCATT
GATAACAGAGTCCCTACCCCCTCCTCGGTGGCCAGCGCAGAAACCAATTCCCAGCAGCCAGGACCTGACG
TACCTGTGCTGGAAATGAAGACGGAGACCCAAGCAGAGGACACTGAGCCCGATCCTGGTGAATCCAAAGG
GGAGCCCAGGTCTGAGATGATGGAGGAGGATTTGCAAGGAGCTTCCCAAGTTAAAGAAGAAACAGACATA
GCAGAGCAGAAATCAGAACCAATGGAAGTGGATGAAAAGAAACCTGAAGTGAAAGTAGAAGTTAAAGAGG
AAGAAGAGAGTAGCAGTAACGGCACAGCCTCTCAGTCAACATCTCCTTCGCAGCCGCGCAAAAAAATCTT
TAAACCAGAGGAGTTACGCCAGGCCCTCATGCCAACCCTAGAAGCACTGTATCGACAGGACCCAGAGTCA
TTACCTTTCCGGCAGCCTGTAGATCCCCAGCTCCTCGGAATTCCAGACTATTTTGACATCGTAAAGAATC
CCATGGACCTCTCCACCATCAAGCGGAAGCTGGACACAGGGCAATACCAAGAGCCCTGGCAGTACGTGGA
CGACGTCTGGCTCATGTTCAACAATGCCTGGCTCTATAATCGCAAGACATCCCGAGTCTATAAGTTTTGC
AGTAAGCTTGCAGAGGTCTTTGAGCAGGAAATTGACCCTGTCATGCAGTCCCTTGGATATTGCTGTGGAC
GCAAGTATGAGTTTTCCCCACAGACTTTGTGCTGCTATGGGAAGCAGCTGTGTACCATTCCTCGCGATGC
TGCCTACTACAGCTATCAGAATAGGTATCATTTCTGTGAGAAGTGTTTCACAGAGATCCAGGGCGAGAAT
GTGACCCTGGGTGACGACCCTTCACAGCCCCAGACGACAATTTCAAAGGATCAGTTTGAAAAGAAGAAAA
ATGATACCTTAGACCCCGAACCTTTCGTTGATTGCAAGGAGTGTGGCCGGAAGATGCATCAGATTTGCGT
TCTGCACTATGACATCATTTGGCCTTCAGGTTTTGTGTGCGACAACTGCTTGAAGAAAACTGGCAGACCT
CGAAAAGAAAACAAATTCAGTGCTAAGAGGCTGCAGACCACAAGACTGGGAAACCACTTGGAAGACCGAG
TGAACAAATTTTTGCGGCGCCAGAATCACCCTGAAGCCGGGGAGGTTTTTGTCCGAGTGGTGGCCAGCTC
AGACAAGACGGTGGAGGTCAAGCCCGGGATGAAGTCACGGTTTGTGGATTCTGGGGAAATGTCTGAATCT
TTCCCATATCGAACCAAAGCTCTGTTTGCTTTTGAGGAAATTGACGGCGTGGATGTCTGCTTTTTTGGAA
TGCACGTCCAAGAATACGGCTCTGATTGCCCCCCTCCAAACACGAGGCGTGTGTACATTTCTTATCTGGA
TAGTATTCATTTCTTCCGGCCACGTTGCCTCCGCACAGCCGTTTACCATGAGATCCTTATTGGATATTTA
GAGTATGTGAAGAAATTAGGGTATGTGACAGGGCACATCTGGGCCTGTCCTCCAAGTGAAGGAGATGATT
ACATCTTCCATTGCCACCCACCTGATCAAAAAATACCCAAGCCAAAACGACTGCAGGAGTGGTACAAAAA
GATGCTGGACAAGGCGTTTGCAGAGCGGATCATCCATGACTACAAGGATATTTTCAAACAAGCAACTGAA
GACAGGCTCACCAGTGCCAAGGAACTGCCCTATTTTGAAGGTGATTTCTGGCCCAATGTGTTAGAAGAGA
GCATTAAGGAACTAGAAGGCAGTGCCGGGAGCGCCGCAGGGAGTGGTGAATTTCCCAGCATGCCCAACGT
GTCCAATGACCTGTCCCAGAAGCTGTATGCCACCATGGAGAAGCACAAGGAGGTCTTCTTCGTGATCCAC
CTGCACGCTGGGCCTGTCATCAACACCCTGCCCCCCATCGTCGACCCCGACCCCCTGCTCAGCTGTGACC
TCATGGATGGGCGCGACGCCTTCCTCACCCTCGCCAGAGACAAGCACTGGGAGTTCTCCTCCTTGCGCCG
CTCCAAGTGGTCCACGCTCTGCATGCTGGTGGAGCTGCACACCCAGGGCCAGGACCGCTTTGTCTACACC
TGCAACGAGTGCAAGCACCACGTGGAGACGCGCTGGCACTGCACTGTGTGCGAGGACTACGACCTCTGCA
TCAACTGCTATAACACGAAGAGCCATGCCCATAAGATGGTGAAGTGGGGGCTGGGCCTGGATGACGAGGG
CAGCAGCCAGGGCGAGCCACAGTCAAAGAGCCCCCAGGAGTCACGCCGGCTGAGCATCCAGCGCTGCATC
CAGTCGCTGGTGCACGCGTGCCAGTGCCGCAACGCCAACTGCTCGCTGCCATCCTGCCAGAAGATGAAGC
GGGTGGTGCAGCACACCAAGGGCTGCAAACGCAAGACCAACGGGGGCTGCCCGGTGTGCAAGCAGCTCAT
CGCCCTCTGCTGCTACCACGCCAAGCACTGCCAAGAAAACAAATGCCCCGTGCCCTTCTGCCTCAACATC
AAACACAAGCTCCGCCAGCAGCAGATCCAGCACCGCCTGCAGCAGGCCCAGCTCATGCGCCGGCGGATGG
CCACCATGAACACCCGCAACGTGCCTCAGCAGAGTCTGCCTTCTCCTACCTCAGCACCGCCCGGGACCCC
CACACAGCAGCCCAGCACACCCCAGACGCCGCAGCCCCCTGCCCAGCCCCAACCCTCACCCGTGAGCATG
TCACCAGCTGGCTTCCCCAGCGTGGCCCGGACTCAGCCCCCCACCACGGTGTCCACAGGGAAGCCTACCA
GCCAGGTGCCGGCCCCCCCACCCCCGGCCCAGCCCCCTCCTGCAGCGGTGGAAGCGGCTCGGCAGATCGA
GCGTGAGGCCCAGCAGCAGCAGCACCTGTACCGGGTGAACATCAACAACAGCATGCCCCCAGGACGCACG
GGCATGGGGACCCCGGGGAGCCAGATGGCCCCCGTGAGCCTGAATGTGCCCCGACCCAACCAGGTGAGCG
GGCCCGTCATGCCCAGCATGCCTCCCGGGCAGTGGCAGCAGGCGCCCCTTCCCCAGCAGCAGCCCATGCC
AGGCTTGCCCAGGCCTGTGATATCCATGCAGGCCCAGGCGGCCGTGGCTGGGCCCCGGATGCCCAGCGTG
CAGCCACCCAGGAGCATCTCACCCAGCGCTCTGCAAGACCTGCTGCGGACCCTGAAGTCGCCCAGCTCCC
CTCAGCAGCAACAGCAGGTGCTGAACATTCTCAAATCAAACCCGCAGCTAATGGCAGCTTTCATCAAACA
GCGCACAGCCAAGTACGTGGCCAATCAGCCCGGCATGCAGCCCCAGCCTGGCCTCCAGTCCCAGCCCGGC
ATGCAACCCCAGCCTGGCATGCACCAGCAGCCCAGCCTGCAGAACCTGAATGCCATGCAGGCTGGCGTGC
CGCGGCCCGGTGTGCCTCCACAGCAGCAGGCGATGGGAGGCCTGAACCCCCAGGGCCAGGCCTTGAACAT
CATGAACCCAGGACACAACCCCAACATGGCGAGTATGAATCCACAGTACCGAGAAATGTTACGGAGGCAG
CTGCTGCAGCAGCAGCAGCAACAGCAGCAGCAACAACAGCAGCAACAGCAGCAGCAGCAAGGGAGTGCCG
GCATGGCTGGGGGCATGGCGGGGCACGGCCAGTTCCAGCAGCCTCAAGGACCCGGAGGCTACCCACCGGC
CATGCAGCAGCAGCAGCGCATGCAGCAGCATCTCCCCCTCCAGGGCAGCTCCATGGGCCAGATGGCGGCT
CAGATGGGACAGCTTGGCCAGATGGGGCAGCCGGGGCTGGGGGCAGACAGCACCCCCAACATCCAGCAAG
CCCTGCAGCAGCGGATTCTGCAGCAACAGCAGATGAAGCAGCAGATTGGGTCCCCAGGCCAGCCGAACCC
CATGAGCCCCCAGCAACACATGCTCTCAGGACAGCCACAGGCCTCGCATCTCCCTGGCCAGCAGATCGCC
ACGTCCCTTAGTAACCAGGTGCGGTCTCCAGCCCCTGTCCAGTCTCCACGGCCCCAGTCCCAGCCTCCAC
ATTCCAGCCCGTCACCACGGATACAGCCCCAGCCTTCGCCACACCACGTCTCACCCCAGACTGGTTCCCC
CCACCCCGGACTCGCAGTCACCATGGCCAGCTCCATAGATCAGGGACACTTGGGGAACCCCGAACAGAGT
GCAATGCTCCCCCAGCTGAACACCCCCAGCAGGAGTGCGCTGTCCAGCGAACTGTCCCTGGTCGGGGACA
CCACGGGGGACACGCTAGAGAAGTTTGTGGAGGGCTTGCCGGTCATGGTGAGCAAGGGCGCCGAGCTGTT
CACCGGCATCGTGCCCATCCTGATCGAGCTGAATGGCGATGTGAATGGCCACAAGTTCAGCGTGAGCGGC
GAGGGCGAGGGCGATGCCACCTACGGCAAGCTGACCCTGAAGTTCATCTGCACCACCGGCAAGCTGCCTG
TGCCCTGGCCCACCCTGGTGACCACCCTGAGCTACGGCGTGCAGTGCTTCTCACGCTACCCCGATCACAT
GAAGCAGCACGACTTCTTCAAGAGCGCCATGCCTGAGGGCTACATCCAGGAGCGCACCATCTTCTTCGAG
GATGACGGCAACTACAAGTCGCGCGCCGAGGTGAAGTTCGAGGGCGATACCCTGGTGAATCGCATCGAGC
TGACCGGCACCGATTTCAAGGAGGATGGCAACATCCTGGGCAATAAGATGGAGTACAACTACAACGCCCA
CAATGTGTACATCATGACCGACAAGGCCAAGAATGGCATCAAGGTGAACTTCAAGATCCGCCACAACATC
GAGGATGGCAGCGTGCAGCTGGCCGACCACTACCAGCAGAATACCCCCATCGGCGATGGCCCTGTGCTGC
TGCCCGATAACCACTACCTGTCCACCCAGAGCGCCCTGTCCAAGGACCCCAACGAGAAGCGCGATCACAT
GATCTACTTCGGCTTCGTGACCGCCGCCGCCATCACCCACGGCATGGATGAGCTGTACAAGTGAGCGGCC
GCGACTCTAGATCATAATCAGCCATACCACATTTGTAGAGGTTTTACTTGCTTTAAAAAACCTCCCACAC
CTCCCCCTGAACCTGAAACATAAAATGAATGCAATTGTTGTTGTTAACTTGTTTATTGCAGCTTATAATG
GTTACAAATAAAGCAATAGCATCACAAATTTCACAAATAAAGCATTTTTTTCACTGCATTCTAGTTGTGG
TTTGTCCAAACTCATCAATGTATCTTAAGGCGTAAATTGTAAGCGTTAATATTTTGTTAAAATTCGCGTT
AAATTTTTGTTAAATCAGCTCATTTTTTAACCAATAGGCCGAAATCGGCAAAATCCCTTATAAATCAAAA
GAATAGACCGAGATAGGGT
[37 nt withheld, positions 8980-9016]
AAAGAACGTGGACTCCAACGTCAAAGG
[49 nt withheld, positions 9044-9092]
T
[91 nt withheld, positions 9094-9184]
G
[124 nt withheld, positions 9186-9309]
CAGGTGGCACTTTTCGGGGAAATGTGCGCGGAACCCCTATTTGTTTATTTTTCTAAATACATTCAAATAT
GTATCCGCTCATGAGACAATAACCCTGATAAATGCTTCAATAATATTGAAAAAGGAAGAGTCCTGAGGCG
GAAAGAACCAGCTGTGGAATGTGTGTCAGTTAGGGTGTGGAAAGTCCCCAGGCTCCCCAGCAGGCAGAAG
TATGCAAAGCATGCATCTCAATTAGTCAGCAACCAGGTGTGGAAAGTCCCCAGGCTCCCCAGCAGGCAGA
AGTATGCAAAGCATGCATCTCAATTAGTCAGCAACCATAGTCCCGCCCCTAACTCCGCCCATCCCGCCCC
TAACTCCGCCCAGTTCCGCCCATTCTCCGCCCCATGGCTGACTAATTTTTTTTATTTATGCAGAGGCCGA
GGCCGCCTCGGCCTCTGAGCTATTCCAGAAGTAGTGAGGAGGCTTTTTTGGAGGCCTAGGCTTTTGCAAA
GATCGATCAAGAGACAGGATGAGGATCGTTTCGCATGATTGAACAAGATGGATTGCACGCAGGTTCTCCG
GCCGCTTGGGTGGAGAGGCTATTCGGCTATGACTGGGCACAACAGACAATCGGCTGCTCTGATGCCGCCG
TGTTCCGGCTGTCAGCGCAGGGGCGCCCGGTTCTTTTTGTCAAGACCGACCTGTCCGGTGCCCTGAATGA
ACTGCAAGACGAGGCAGCGCGGCTATCGTGGCTGGCCACGACGGGCGTTCCTTGCGCAGCTGTGCTCGAC
GTTGTCACTGAAGCGGGAAGGGACTGGCTGCTATTGGGCGAAGTGCCGGGGCAGGATCTCCTGTCATCTC
ACCTTGCTCCTGCCGAGAAAGTATCCATCATGGCTGATGCAATGCGGCGGCTGCATACGCTTGATCCGGC
TACCTGCCCATTCGACCACCAAGCGAAACATCGCATCGAGCGAGCACGTACTCGGATGGAAGCCGGTCTT
GTCGATCAGGATGATCTGGACGAAGAGCATCAGGGGCTCGCGCCAGCCGAACTGTTCGCCAGGCTCAAGG
CGAGCATGCCCGACGGCGAGGATCTCGTCGTGACCCATGGCGATGCCTGCTTGCCGAATATCATGGTGGA
AAATGGCCGCTTTTCTGGATTCATCGACTGTGGCCGGCTGGGTGTGGCGGACCGCTATCAGGACATAGCG
TTGGCTACCCGTGATATTGCTGAAGAGCTTGGCGGCGAATGGGCTGACCGCTTCCTCGTGCTTTACGGTA
TCGCCGCTCCCGATTCGCAGCGCATCGCCTTCTATCGCCTTCTTGACGAGTTCTTCTGAGCGGGACTCTG
GGGTTCGAAATGACCGACCAAGCGACGCCCAACCTGCCATCACGAGATTTCGATTCCACCGCCGCCTTCT
ATGAAAGGTTGGGCTTCGGAATCGTTTTCCGGGACGCCGGCTGGATGATCCTCCAGCGCGGGGATCTCAT
GCTGGAGTTCTTCGCCCACCCTAGGGGGAGGCTAACTGAAACACGGAAGGAGACAATACCGGAAGGAACC
CGCGCTATGACGGCAATAAAAAGACAGAATAAAACGCACGGTGTTGGGTCGTTTGTTCATAAACGCGGGG
TTCGGTCCCAGGGCTGGCACTCTGTCGATACCCCACCGAGACCCCATTGGGGCCAATACGCCCGCGTTTC
TTCCTTTTCCCCACCCCACCCCCCAAGTTCGGGTGAAGGCCCAGGGCTCGCAGCCAACGTCGGGGCGGCA
GGCCCTGCCATAGCCTCAGGTTACTCATATATACTTTAGATTGATTTAAAACTTCATTTTTAATTTAAAA
GGATCTAGGTGAAGATCCTTTTTGATAATCTCATGACCAAAATCCCTTAACGTGAGTTTTCGTTCCACTG
AGCGTCAGACCCCGTAGAAAAGATCAAAGGATCTTCTTGAGATCCTTTTTTTCTGCGCGTAATCTGCTGC
TTGCAAACAAAAAAACCACCGCTACCAGCGGTGGTTTGTTTGCCGGATCAAGAGCTACCAACTCTTTTTC
CGAAGGTAACTGGCTTCAGCAGAGCGCAGATACCAAATACTGTTCTTCTAGTGTAGCCGTAGTTAGGCCA
CCACTTCAAGAACTCTGTAGCACCGCCTACATACCTCGCTCTGCTAATCCTGTTACCAGTGGCTGCTGCC
AGTGGCGATAAGTCGTGTCTTACCGGGTTGGACTCAAGACGATAGTTACCGGATAAGGCGCAGCGGTCGG
GCTGAACGGGGGGTTCGTGCACACAGCCCAGCTTGGAGCGAACGACCTACACCGAACTGAGATACCTACA
GCGTGAGCTATGAGAAAGCGCCACGCTTCCCGAAGGGAGAAAGGCGGACAGGTATCCGGTAAGCGGCAGG
GTCGGAACAGGAGAGCGCACGAGGGAGCTTCCAGGGGGAAACGCCTGGTATCTTTATAGTCCTGTCGGGT
TTCGCCACCTCTGACTTGAGCGTCGATTTTTGTGATGCTCGTCAGGGGGGCGGAGCCTATGGAAAAACGC
CAGCAACGCGGCCTTTTTACGGTTCCTGGCCTTTTGCTGGCCTTTTGCTCACATGTTCTTTCCTGCGTTA
TCCCCTGATTCTGTGGATAACCGTATTACCGCCATGCAT
